Addgene plasmid #178600: pJH1498
Purpose: Prgef-1 INS-18::GFP unc-54 3' UTR C.elegans pan-neural expression of INS-18 fused to GFP
Depositing lab: Mei Zhen. Depositing organization: Sinai Health System. Publication: A Caenorhabditis elegans developmental decision requires insulin signaling-mediated neuron-intestine communication. Hung WL, Wang Y, Chitturi J, Zhen M. Development. 2014 Apr;141(8):1767-79. doi: 10.1242/dev.103846. Epub 2014 Mar 26. PubMed 24671950.
Backbone
  Vector backbone: pBSK
  Backbone manufacturer: stratagene
  Backbone size w/o insert (bp): 8301
  Total vector size (bp): 10379
  Vector type: Worm Expression
Growth in bacteria
  Bacterial resistance: Ampicillin, 100 μg/mL
  Growth temperature: 37°C
  Growth strain: DH5alpha
  Copy number: High Copy
Gene/Insert
  Gene/Insert name: INS-18
  Species: C. elegans (nematode)
  Insert size (bp): 2078
  Entrez Gene: ins-18 (a.k.a. CELE_T28B8.2)
  Promoter: Prgef-1
  Cloning method: Restriction Enzyme; 5′ cloning site BamHI (not destroyed); 3′ cloning site BamHI (not destroyed)
  Sequencing primers: 5′ atggtccaccgacttttcatcgtcc; 3′ aattggggcacagtaggcaagaag
Terms and licenses: Academic/Nonprofit Terms; Industry Terms: Not Available to Industry
How to cite: pJH1498 was a gift from Mei Zhen (Addgene plasmid # 178600 ; http://n2t.net/addgene:178600 ; RRID:Addgene_178600)
