[The description below was written by a language model from this plasmid's Addgene catalogue record and pLannotate feature annotations shown in this document.]
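Description:
pJH1498 is a Caenorhabditis elegans expression plasmid built on a pBluescript (pBSK) backbone, about 10.4 kb in total. It is designed to express the insulin-like peptide INS-18 fused to GFP throughout the nervous system. In E. coli it is maintained as a high-copy plasmid through a ColE1/pUC-type origin and selected with ampicillin through the β-lactamase gene and its native promoter. The backbone also carries an M13/f1-type phage origin and remnants of the lac promoter/operator and lacZα region typical of pBluescript-derived vectors.

The payload is a roughly 2.1 kb ins-18 fragment inserted at a BamHI site, with BamHI preserved at both ends, downstream of the rgef-1 promoter. This promoter is widely used to drive pan-neuronal expression in worms. The coding region continues into an EGFP open reading frame, and the catalogue entry lists the unc-54 3' UTR as the element supplying 3' end processing. The automated annotation does not label the rgef-1 promoter, ins-18 or the unc-54 3' UTR. These presumably lie in the large unannotated stretch upstream of EGFP and in the region just after it. An attB2 Gateway site and a V5 tag sequence are detected downstream of EGFP, probably vector remnants, and the record does not say whether the V5 tag is translated. Short hits to the TEF1 promoter, aex-5, rop, bom, lacI and the RSF origin are fragmentary and are probably incidental matches. The depositor sequence and the sequencing-derived record differ by only a few bases in length and share the same feature layout.

The associated work concerns insulin signalling between neurons and intestine in a developmental decision. In that context, the plasmid is suited to making transgenic worms for neuron-specific INS-18 expression, localisation or rescue experiments.
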