Features (pLannotate 1.2.2; 18 found; start..end, strand, type, name):
      1..93      +  CDS            lacI (fragment): lac repressor; lacI; The lac repressor binds to the lac operator to inhibit transcription in E. coli. This inhibition can be relieved by adding lactose or isopropyl-β-D-thiogalactopyranoside (IPTG).
    106..127     +  protein_bind   CAP binding site: CAP binding activates transcription in the presence of cAMP. E. coli catabolite activator protein
    142..172     +  promoter       lac promoter: promoter for the E. coli lac operon
    180..196     +  protein_bind   lac operator: The lac repressor binds to the lac operator to inhibit transcription in E. coli. This inhibition can be relieved by adding lactose or isopropyl-β-D-thiogalactopyranoside (IPTG). lac repressor encoded by lacI
    257..274     -  misc_feature   MCS (fragment): pUC18/19 multiple cloning site
   4641..4658    +  promoter       TEF1 promoter (fragment): S. cerevisiae TEF1; promoter for EF-1α
   5838..6557    +  CDS            EGFP: the original enhanced GFP (Yang et al., 1996) mammalian codon-optimized
   6582..6606    -  protein_bind   attB2: mutant version of attB; recombination site for the Gateway® BP reaction BP Clonase™
   6632..6673    +  CDS            V5 tag: epitope tag from simian virus 5
   7274..7369    +  CDS            aex-5 (fragment): AEX5_CAEEL - Also known as kpc-3 From Caenorhabditis elegans.
   7506..7660    +  CDS            lacZα (fragment): LacZα fragment of β-galactosidase; lacZ fragment
   7666..7717    -  misc_feature   bom (fragment): basis of mobility region from pBR322
   7736..8116    +  rep_origin     M13 ori (sequence partly withheld): M13 bacteriophage origin of replication; arrow indicates direction of (+) strand synthesis
   8192..8241    -  misc_feature   bom (fragment): basis of mobility region from pBR322
   8343..8378    -  CDS            rop (fragment): Rop protein, which maintains plasmids at low copy number; rop
   8473..8577    +  promoter       AmpR promoter: bla
   8578..9438    +  CDS            AmpR: β-lactamase; bla; confers resistance to ampicillin, carbenicillin, and related antibiotics
   9609..10197   +  rep_origin     ori: high-copy-number ColE1/pMB1/pBR322/pUC origin of replication
>Addgene plasmid #178600 | pJH1498 | depositor full sequence | sequence record 346960 | pJH1498 sequence 10379 bps
GCGCCCAATACGCAAACCGCCTCTCCCCGCGCGTTGGCCGATTCATTAATGCAGCTGGCACGACAGGTTT
CCCGACTGGAAAGCGGGCAGTGAGCGCAACGCAATTAATGTGAGTTAGCTCACTCATTAGGCACCCCAGG
CTTTACACTTTATGCTTCCGGCTCGTATGTTGTGTGGAATTGTGAGCGGATAACAATTTCACACAGGAAA
CAGCTATGACCATGATTACGAATTCGAATGGCCATGGGACGTCGACAAGCTTGCATGCCTGCAGCGTTTC
CGATACCCCCTTATATCAGCACACATTCAGTCATCATACCACAAAATGTTGTGATAGTGATAGGCAAAAC
TACCGTATTTCCTCTATTAATCTTGCATGCAAGACTAATTTTCGATTAACCCGTAGGGGTGCAAGACTAA
TAGAGACTGCAAGACTATTAGAGGCTGAAATACTAATTTTCGTATGCTCAATAATTTTGGAAATTGGCCT
ATTTTTTGTAGAAACTTGATACCGTTTAAACAAGGAAAAATACACACTTTTTAATATTTCATCAATAATT
TGAACGATTTTGTGATTTTAAGTTCAATTTGCCCAAAAAAAGACAATTTTTCTGACGTTACCGCAAAGTA
ATGCTGGTCAGGCAAAAAGAGCGGTGCAAAAATATAAGAGACTGCAATACTAATAGAGGAAATACGGTAA
TTGAATTTTAGTGAAACTTGCGACAGTTTTCCTCATTTTTTTGTTATTCCGGCATACGAGTGTGGCATAC
GAGTGAGGTCATCTTTTGTTTCTTCCGTTTCTTCATCGCTTTTGAAAAAAAATGTTGAAGAAAACTTCGT
AGCCGATAGCCGGATAATGTTTGGCACGGCGTTCCAACATATATCATTGGAAATTTTTTAAGATTTTTGC
GAAAAATCACATTCTTCACGATGAGAACACGTTATTGAAGGAATATAAATCAAGAATAACATATAGTTAT
ATTTCTCTATTACTTTAACGTTAAATATGAGCAAATTTGAGCATTTTGATTGCGATGAAAAGCAGAATCG
AGTCAACTGAAATCCGTTCAAAAACCTAAGCTCGGTTCGCCCGAAAGTCGATTTTTCCAATAGCCGAACA
GCACTGCTTCTTTATTTTCCAGGTATTTTTGGGGTGTAAGAATTATATCTTCTTTGTTTGGGTATTTACG
TTTCCGAATTCCCTTTCTTGATCTGTCGCTATTTTTCAGAAACCAGAACAGTTTATCCTTTTTCATGAGA
ACCTGAATAGCTCAAAAACCCGTTTAATTTCTTTTCATCATCTCATTTGAAACTTTCCTAGTCTTCTTAA
TGATTTCCAGGCTCCTCCTACATTTGTATCTCAAGATGCATACACTTTATTTCCGCTCCAATTCGAATCA
TCTACTTCTCTTTTTTCTTCAACTTTCTACTTTTTTCCATTCTTTTCTTTCAAATGTTCGACGTCTTCAA
GTGACTGCTCTTCATTCTCCTCATTTTTCTCGAATTTCATTCTTGTCTCTTTTTTGCTCAAAAATGGAAA
ATGAAAGTGACGTGAGATTTGGACGGCGGGACACGGGGGCAGTAGAAGCAGCAAAAAGGAGAGAAAGAGG
ACACAAATAAGAAGAACGAATTCAAAAATAAGCGGAGAGGAGCTATTTCCGTCAATTCTACCTCCCCAAT
CTTCATCAATTCGGCTCAATTGAATGACGTCACAGGGAGATAAACCGTTTGGATGAGCGCCGTCCATCAC
TGACGCCATCCCGTTTGGGACAAGAAAAGAGAAAAAAGAGCACAAAGTTTTTGGTGACGGATCTTGTCAA
TCATATGAAAGTTGTTCTGATTGATTGTCAGTTTTTTTCCTACTTTTTTGGATTCTATCCACTTCTGAAC
TTTTGACAAGTTTCAAACTTTCTGAATCATTTTCTATGCATTTTCCTGGAATTCTTTTTATGTAAAATAT
GAAATAGAATGTTTTTGAATTCAAGTTCTGCTTTTTTCTTCTTTTTTGTTCTGTTCGGGCTTGGGTATGC
TTTTTTTAAAAATTATTTTGCACATCGACCAATAAGTGCGCAACTTATAAAATTAATTTATTTTTGTTAA
TTTTTGAAATACTTGTATTGCTTTAAGTGATCTGACCTCGCCCTGAGCTTTCCACGTAGTTATCAAATAC
AAATCCTCCAAGGGTAACGTACCTATATTACTGATCTTTATAATAACTTTATCACCTGTCCAGTTCCAGA
GGAATTCTGTTAAGCTTATAGGCACAGAAGGAGTCATTTCTGCTGGTTTTTAATGATCCAAATCTTTATT
TCAAGTAAAAAACTGAACACTTGCGAATAAAACTATCAGATTAACCATTCACCAAAAATGTGTTTGAATC
TAAAACTTTCTCAGTATTCCAAATATAGAAATAAATAACCACGACATTGCTAAAATCTGTCTGAATTGTG
TACTCCTTACCGTGAAGTAATAATGGATATAATGAATCGTTTGAAATGAATGATCAGCACATTTTTGGTG
AAAGATCACAAATAAGGAATAAGCGACGGAAAATAAAACGATTATTTCGGATCAAAAATTTGTTGAAGAT
CATATACACTCGAGACCAAGATTATTCTAGACAATTTTCAAATTGGCTTCTTTGTTTGCAAATCTTCATA
ATAATCTGTGAAGTTTGGAAATTTGAATTTTTAATCTTTTTTCATAGATTATAGTTTTTATTTCTTTGCA
AAACTATATTAAAAACCGATGCATTGTTTTAGGGAAATTAATGAGCCTTTTGTTCAACACTAAAAACAAT
AAAATTAAAATTTTGGCTTCATCATTTGACCTTTTTTAAGTTCGAAAACTTTTCTCGTATTTCTGAACCG
CCAATTTTTTCACACATCTCTAGACTTTTGGTGCCCGTTCCAGAAAGTTAAGTAATTGCTATTCTAAGAA
AGTTCTCAACATTGTTTTTTAGTTCTGATTGAATTCTGATGTTCCAGGAATATATTTTAAATTTAATATT
CTTTGCACTATTTCTATACTAACTAAATAATAAATAGTCTAAGTATGTTCAATGAGAACAAAAAAGCTCT
ATCTATATTTTTCTATCCTATTTCATTTATATCCTTTTCATTTTGAACTCACCAGCTTCTCTTCTTCTTC
TTGTCCATATACTTCTTAAAAGTCTCGAACTTCTCTCTCTCACTCTCCATCAATTTCTTTATGGCTACCG
CTTGCGCTCTGCCGCTTCCGAAGAAAGAAGGCGTTGGCAGAGCTCTCAATTCTATTTTTTCTCGCCGTAG
GCTATCGATTTCTCAGCTTCTCTTCTCTCTTCCTCACTCCACCACCACCACTTCGGGCTTCTTCTTTTCT
TCATTTTCGTCTTCTTCTTCATCCTCTTCTTTTTTTTTCAGTTCCCCCTCACTCCTCCCCTTATATGCGC
GTGCGAGAGGGGTGCAAAAGCAGCGCGCATCCGAGAATTGAAACGAGAAAACGGAGACGCAGCAGCAGTT
CGTCCTCAGAAAAATAGCCAGTAAAAAGAGAAAAAGATAGAGAGAGACCTATCGCATTTTATTTTCAAAT
TGCAATTCCTGCAATTCATGTGTGCGTGTGCCCATTTTCAATTCTTCCCGTTATTTTTCAGACCATTACC
AACGTTCTTTCTAGATCTTGAGACAATCTTCCTTCTGCTCAATCGTTCGTCGTGAAGACGGCATCGACGA
CGACGACGATCAGCAGTAAAGGATCCTTATGGTCCACCGACTTTTCATCGTCCTTATTGCAATTATTCTT
GTCGCAAAATCAACTGCAATCTCACTTCAACAAGCTGGTTTGTTTTCATGTTTGTAATACAAATTTTTTT
AACTTTTGGAAAAAATATGTATCAGATAGCAAACTTGATAATAACTTTACAAAATCTAAATAGATTCACT
TGGGAAAGTTCGACACCAATCCCTGTGGGAGGAAAAATTTTAATTTCCCAGCACGTTCTCTGTGACATTT
TCGATTCATTGTCCTAACAAAATTTGATAAGTTTGTGAGAATTTCACATAGTTCGTAAGCACTTGGTGGA
GATTGCATAACTGAATTGCTCACAACATAAAATTAGCAAAATAAATGAAAACAGGGAAATATTATATTTG
CAAGTTTAATTTCTACAAGAACTGGTTTCAAACATCCAAACTCTTTCGGGGAAGGCTTGTCCCGATTTTG
AAATTTTATCTCATTCTGGTGTCCTAGAAACAATTGAAAATATGTCAAGCTTCTAGGTAGCTGGAAACTC
CTAGCTTTAGCTTCCGATATTGGCACAAGTACAAATTCCAAAAACCAAAAAATCCAACTTTAACGAATTT
TTCTCATTATTAGTCAAAAAGAGAGAAAGGGAGAGTAGTTATAGGTCCTTAAAAAGTCCACATTTTATAT
CTCATTTTCCCATTGTCTCCTTTCTTTCTTTTGCATTCATTCCTAGTTTGACTTCAAATCCTAAATCCCA
AAAAGCTCAGCTTTCTCTTGGTTTGCCAAGTCGACTGCATTCTCTTAGCTGAGATGTTTTATGAATACTA
GATAACCACCAAACAAACTATATTCTTAGAAGAATGAGGGATATCGGGCTTTATGACAATCATAAAACAT
CGACTTGTGACGTGGCATAGGGAAAAGAAAAAAGAGACAAGACGAACGGCTCAAATAAATAAGGAAACAG
GGAAATAACATTTTTTCGGGAGAGCTGTTTAGCGTGATTAATATATTGCTATCATATTATTCCTATCATA
TTTACATTAAAAGAAACACATTTTGGCAATTGGCAATTATTTAATTCTTTTTTTGAAGAAACATTGCTTT
CAAATGGAGCACTATTAGGAGAGATGTGAAAATGAAATTTAAATGAAGTTTTAAATTATCATACTTCCCT
CATCAATACTTGCATTTCAATATTAAACTTTGGCAACTCATATCTTGATTGACCAAAAAAGTGGGCAAAT
GTTTATAATTAAAAATAAGTAAAAAACATTGGAAGATTAAAAACTTTAGAAACTTTTTGAGAAAAAAAAA
CTGAAAAATGTCACAAGAAAAAGTGCTTCCTGTCCTCGGAAAAAACTGATAAATGATTCAAAAAGTGTTT
CAAACAATGGTAACCATGGATAATTGAGCATCTTCTTTCAGACGGACGCATGAAAATGTGCCCACCAGGT
GGTTCAACATTCACAATGGCATGGTCAATGTCGTGTTCGATGCGCAGGAGAAAACGAGATGTTGGACGAT
ATTTCGGTAATTTTTTTGGGTAGAGAACTAGAACATTAGAGAACATTAGAAACCTTTGGCCGAATATGTG
AGAACCAGCAAAATTTAGAAAGAATTTTCTAATATTTCCTTCGAATCAAAGTGGGAGACAATTATTTTGC
AGTTGCAATATCTCTAAAATCAAGTGTTAAAAAATACATAAACCTGTCTCCCTCCTGTCTGACAAAGAAT
TTTGTTTGTTAATTGAAAAATGTTTAAAAGACGTACAAAAATTGCCTGAAAGTTGTCAATTGAAAAAACC
TTCACGGACCTCTTCGACCACTCGCAATTTCCATGTAATTTTTAACAGATCAACACAAAATATTTAAATA
TTTTAGAGTTACACAAATTTTAATTTTTATATAATAACTTTGGGTCAAGATACCACAAAAAATCCTTTTG
TATAGTTTCCAACATTATTAATTTCCAAAATCTTTTTTTTTGCAGAAAAACGTGCTCTGATCGCCCCATC
AATCCGTCAACTTCAAACAATTTGCTGTCAAGTTGGTTGCAACGTGGAAGATCTTCTTGCCTACTGTGCC
CCAATTGGGGATCCACCGGTCGCCACCATGGTGAGCAAGGGCGAGGAGCTGTTCACCGGGGTGGTGCCCA
TCCTGGTCGAGCTGGACGGCGACGTAAACGGCCACAAGTTCAGCGTGTCCGGCGAGGGCGAGGGCGATGC
CACCTACGGCAAGCTGACCCTGAAGTTCATCTGCACCACCGGCAAGCTGCCCGTGCCCTGGCCCACCCTC
GTGACCACCCTGACCTACGGCGTGCAGTGCTTCAGCCGCTACCCCGACCACATGAAGCAGCACGACTTCT
TCAAGTCCGCCATGCCCGAAGGCTACGTCCAGGAGCGCACCATCTTCTTCAAGGACGACGGCAACTACAA
GACCCGCGCCGAGGTGAAGTTCGAGGGCGACACCCTGGTGAACCGCATCGAGCTGAAGGGCATCGACTTC
AAGGAGGACGGCAACATCCTGGGGCACAAGCTGGAGTACAACTACAACAGCCACAACGTCTATATCATGG
CCGACAAGCAGAAGAACGGCATCAAGGTGAACTTCAAGATCCGCCACAACATCGAGGACGGCAGCGTGCA
GCTCGCCGACCACTACCAGCAGAACACCCCCATCGGCGACGGCCCCGTGCTGCTGCCCGACAACCACTAC
CTGAGCACCCAGTCCGCCCTGAGCAAAGACCCCAACGAGAAGCGCGATCACATGGTCCTGCTGGAGTTCG
TGACCGCCGCCGGGATCACTCTCGGCATGGACGAGCTGTACAAGTAAAGCGGCCGCACTCGAGATATCTA
GACCCAGCTTTCTTGTACAAAGTGGTTGATCTAGAGGGCCCGCGGTTCGAAGGTAAGCCTATCCCTAACC
CTCTCCTCGGTCTCGATTCTACGCGTACCGGTTAGTAATGAGTTTATCTGAGCTCCGCATCGGCCGCTGT
CATCAGATCGCCATCTCGCGCCCGTGCCTCTGACTTCTAAGTCCAATTACTCTTCAACATCCCTACATGC
TCTTTCTCCCTGTGCTCCCACCCCCTATTTTTGTTATTATCAAAAAAACTTCTTCTTAATTTCTTTGTTT
TTTAGCTTCTTTTAAGTCACCTCTAACAATGAAATTGTGTAGATTCAAAAATAGAATTAATTCGTAATAA
AAAGTCGAAAAAAATTGTGCTCCCTCCCCCCATTAATAATAATTCTATCCCAAAATCTACACAATGTTCT
GTGTACACTTCTTATGTTTTTTTTACTTCTGATAAATTTTTTTTGAAACATCATAGAAAAAACCGCACAC
AAAATACCTTATCATATGTTACGTTTCAGTTTATGACCGCAATTTTTATTTCTTCGCACGTCTGGGCCTC
TCATGACGTCAAATCATGCTCATCGTGAAAAAGTTTTGGAGTATTTTTGGAATTTTTCAATCAAGTGAAA
GTTTATGAAATTAATTTTCCTGCTTTTGCTTTTTGGGGGTTTCCCCTATTGTTTGTCAAGAGTTTCGAGG
ACGGCGTTTTTCTTGCTAAAATCACAAGTATTGATGAGCACGATGCAAGAAAGATCGGAAGAAGGTTTGG
GTTTGAGGCTCAGTGGAAGGTGAGTAGAAGTTGATAATTTGAAAGTGGAGTAGTGTCTATGGGGTTTTTG
CCTTAAATGACAGAATACATTCCCAATATACCAAACATAACTGTTTCCTACTAGTGGCCACGTGGGCCGT
GCACCTTAAGCTTGGCACTGGCCGTCGTTTTACAACGTCGTGACTGGGAAAACCCTGGCGTTACCCAACT
TAATCGCCTTGCAGCACATCCCCCTTTCGCCAGCTGGCGTAATAGCGAAGAGGCCCGCACCGATCGCCCT
TCCCAACAGTTGCGCAGCCTGAATGGCGAATGGCGCCTGATGCGGTATTTTCTCCTTACGCATCTGTGCG
GTATTTCACACCGCATA
[142 nt withheld, positions 7718-7859]
C
[141 nt withheld, positions 7861-8001]
CCTTTGACGTTGGAGTCCACGTTCTTT
[37 nt withheld, positions 8029-8065]
ACCCTATCTCGGGCTATTCTTTTGATTTATAAGGGATTTTGCCGATTTCGGCCTATTGGTTAAAAAATGA
GCTGATTTAACAAAAATTTAACGCGAATTTTAACAAAATATTAACGTTTACAATTTTATGGTGCACTCTC
AGTACAATCTGCTCTGATGCCGCATAGTTAAGCCAGCCCCGACACCCGCCAACACCCGCTGACGCGCCCT
GACGGGCTTGTCTGCTCCCGGCATCCGCTTACAGACAAGCTGTGACCGTCTCCGGGAGCTGCATGTGTCA
GAGGTTTTCACCGTCATCACCGAAACGCGCGAGACGAAAGGGCCTCGTGATACGCCTATTTTTATAGGTT
AATGTCATGATAATAATGGTTTCTTAGACGTCAGGTGGCACTTTTCGGGGAAATGTGCGCGGAACCCCTA
TTTGTTTATTTTTCTAAATACATTCAAATATGTATCCGCTCATGAGACAATAACCCTGATAAATGCTTCA
ATAATATTGAAAAAGGAAGAGTATGAGTATTCAACATTTCCGTGTCGCCCTTATTCCCTTTTTTGCGGCA
TTTTGCCTTCCTGTTTTTGCTCACCCAGAAACGCTGGTGAAAGTAAAAGATGCTGAAGATCAGTTGGGTG
CACGAGTGGGTTACATCGAACTGGATCTCAACAGCGGTAAGATCCTTGAGAGTTTTCGCCCCGAAGAACG
TTTTCCAATGATGAGCACTTTTAAAGTTCTGCTATGTGGCGCGGTATTATCCCGTATTGACGCCGGGCAA
GAGCAACTCGGTCGCCGCATACACTATTCTCAGAATGACTTGGTTGAGTACTCACCAGTCACAGAAAAGC
ATCTTACGGATGGCATGACAGTAAGAGAATTATGCAGTGCTGCCATAACCATGAGTGATAACACTGCGGC
CAACTTACTTCTGACAACGATCGGAGGACCGAAGGAGCTAACCGCTTTTTTGCACAACATGGGGGATCAT
GTAACTCGCCTTGATCGTTGGGAACCGGAGCTGAATGAAGCCATACCAAACGACGAGCGTGACACCACGA
TGCCTGTAGCAATGGCAACAACGTTGCGCAAACTATTAACTGGCGAACTACTTACTCTAGCTTCCCGGCA
ACAATTAATAGACTGGATGGAGGCGGATAAAGTTGCAGGACCACTTCTGCGCTCGGCCCTTCCGGCTGGC
TGGTTTATTGCTGATAAATCTGGAGCCGGTGAGCGTGGGTCTCGCGGTATCATTGCAGCACTGGGGCCAG
ATGGTAAGCCCTCCCGTATCGTAGTTATCTACACGACGGGGAGTCAGGCAACTATGGATGAACGAAATAG
ACAGATCGCTGAGATAGGTGCCTCACTGATTAAGCATTGGTAACTGTCAGACCAAGTTTACTCATATATA
CTTTAGATTGATTTAAAACTTCATTTTTAATTTAAAAGGATCTAGGTGAAGATCCTTTTTGATAATCTCA
TGACCAAAATCCCTTAACGTGAGTTTTCGTTCCACTGAGCGTCAGACCCCGTAGAAAAGATCAAAGGATC
TTCTTGAGATCCTTTTTTTCTGCGCGTAATCTGCTGCTTGCAAACAAAAAAACCACCGCTACCAGCGGTG
GTTTGTTTGCCGGATCAAGAGCTACCAACTCTTTTTCCGAAGGTAACTGGCTTCAGCAGAGCGCAGATAC
CAAATACTGTTCTTCTAGTGTAGCCGTAGTTAGGCCACCACTTCAAGAACTCTGTAGCACCGCCTACATA
CCTCGCTCTGCTAATCCTGTTACCAGTGGCTGCTGCCAGTGGCGATAAGTCGTGTCTTACCGGGTTGGAC
TCAAGACGATAGTTACCGGATAAGGCGCAGCGGTCGGGCTGAACGGGGGGTTCGTGCACACAGCCCAGCT
TGGAGCGAACGACCTACACCGAACTGAGATACCTACAGCGTGAGCTATGAGAAAGCGCCACGCTTCCCGA
AGGGAGAAAGGCGGACAGGTATCCGGTAAGCGGCAGGGTCGGAACAGGAGAGCGCACGAGGGAGCTTCCA
GGGGGAAACGCCTGGTATCTTTATAGTCCTGTCGGGTTTCGCCACCTCTGACTTGAGCGTCGATTTTTGT
GATGCTCGTCAGGGGGGCGGAGCCTATGGAAAAACGCCAGCAACGCGGCCTTTTTACGGTTCCTGGCCTT
TTGCTGGCCTTTTGCTCACATGTTCTTTCCTGCGTTATCCCCTGATTCTGTGGATAACCGTATTACCGCC
TTTGAGTGAGCTGATACCGCTCGCCGCAGCCGAACGACCGAGCGCAGCGAGTCAGTGAGCGAGGAAGCGG
AAGA
