Features (pLannotate 1.2.2; 18 found; start..end, strand, type, name):
      1..54      +  rep_origin     RSF ori (fragment): Plasmids containing the RSF 1030 origin of replication can be propagated in E. coli cells that contain additional plasmids with compatible origins.
     56..148     +  CDS            lacI (fragment): lac repressor; lacI; The lac repressor binds to the lac operator to inhibit transcription in E. coli. This inhibition can be relieved by adding lactose or isopropyl-β-D-thiogalactopyranoside (IPTG).
    161..182     +  protein_bind   CAP binding site: CAP binding activates transcription in the presence of cAMP. E. coli catabolite activator protein
    197..227     +  promoter       lac promoter: promoter for the E. coli lac operon
    235..251     +  protein_bind   lac operator: The lac repressor binds to the lac operator to inhibit transcription in E. coli. This inhibition can be relieved by adding lactose or isopropyl-β-D-thiogalactopyranoside (IPTG). lac repressor encoded by lacI
   4693..4710    +  promoter       TEF1 promoter (fragment): S. cerevisiae TEF1; promoter for EF-1α
   5890..6609    +  CDS            EGFP: the original enhanced GFP (Yang et al., 1996) mammalian codon-optimized
   6634..6658    -  protein_bind   attB2: mutant version of attB; recombination site for the Gateway® BP reaction BP Clonase™
   6684..6725    +  CDS            V5 tag: epitope tag from simian virus 5
   7262..7414    +  CDS            aex-5 (fragment): AEX5_CAEEL - Also known as kpc-3 From Caenorhabditis elegans.
   7550..7704    +  CDS            lacZα (fragment): LacZα fragment of β-galactosidase; lacZ fragment
   7710..7761    -  misc_feature   bom (fragment): basis of mobility region from pBR322
   7780..8160    +  rep_origin     M13 ori (sequence partly withheld): M13 bacteriophage origin of replication; arrow indicates direction of (+) strand synthesis
   8236..8285    -  misc_feature   bom (fragment): basis of mobility region from pBR322
   8387..8422    -  CDS            rop (fragment): Rop protein, which maintains plasmids at low copy number; rop
   8517..8621    +  promoter       AmpR promoter: bla
   8622..9482    +  CDS            AmpR: β-lactamase; bla; confers resistance to ampicillin, carbenicillin, and related antibiotics
   9653..10241   +  rep_origin     ori: high-copy-number ColE1/pMB1/pBR322/pUC origin of replication
>Addgene plasmid #178600 | pJH1498 | addgene full sequence | sequence record 351467 | Addgene NGS Result
CTCGCCGCAGCCGAACGACCGAGCGCAGCGAGTCAGTGAGCGAGGAAGCGGAAGAGCGCCCAATACGCAA
ACCGCCTCTCCCCGCGCGTTGGCCGATTCATTAATGCAGCTGGCACGACAGGTTTCCCGACTGGAAAGCG
GGCAGTGAGCGCAACGCAATTAATGTGAGTTAGCTCACTCATTAGGCACCCCAGGCTTTACACTTTATGC
TTCCGGCTCGTATGTTGTGTGGAATTGTGAGCGGATAACAATTTCACACAGGAAACAGCTATGACATGAT
TACGAATTCGAATGGCCATGGGACGTCGACGCTTGCATGCCTGCAGCGTTTCCGATACCCCCTTATATCA
GCACACATTCAGTCATCATACCACAAAATGTTGTGATAGTGATAGGCAAAACTACCGTATTTCCTCTATT
AATCTTGCATGCAAGACTAATTTTCGATTAACCCGTAGGGGTGCAAGACTAATAGAGACTGCAAGACTAT
TAGAGGCTGAAATACTAATTTTCGTATGCTCAATAATTTTGGAAATTGGCCTATTTTTTGTAGAAACTTG
ATACCGTTTAAACAAGGAAAAATACACACTTTTTAATATTTCATCAATAATTTGAACGATTTTGTGATTT
TAAGTTCAATTTGCCCAAAAAAAGACAATTTTTCTGACGTTACCGCAAAGTAATGCTGGTCAGGCAAAAA
GAGCGGTGCAAAAATATAAGAGACTGCAATACTAATAGAGGAAATACGGTAATTGAATTTTAGTGAAACT
TGCGACAGTTTTCCTCATTTTTTTGTTATTCCGGCATACGAGTGTGGCATACGAGTGAGGTCATCTTTTG
TTTCTTCCGTTTCTTCATCGCTTTTGAAAAAAAATGTTGAAGAAAACTTCGTAGCCGATAGCCGGATAAT
GTTTGGCACGGCGTTCCAACATATATCATTGGAAATTTTTTAAGATTTTTGCGAAAAATCACATTCTTCA
CGATGAGAACACGTTATTGAAGGAATATAAATCAAGAATAACATATAGTTATATTTCTCTATTACTTTAA
CGTTAAATATGAGCAAATTTGAGCATTTTGATTGCGATGAAAAGCAGAATCGAGTCAACTGAAATCCGTT
CAAAAACCTAAGCTCGGTTCGCCCGAAAGTCGATTTTTCCAATAGCCGAACAGCACTGCTTCTTTATTTT
CCAGGTATTTTTGGGGTGTAAGAATTATATCTTCTTTGTTTGGGTATTTACGTTTCCGAATTCCCTTTCT
TGATCTGTCGCTATTTTTCAGAAACCAGAACAGTTTATCCTTTTTCATGAGAACCTGAATAGCTCAAAAA
CCCGTTTAATTTCTTTTCATCATCTCATTTGAAACTTTCCTAGTCTTCTTAATGATTTCCAGGCTCCTCC
TACATTTGTATCTCAAGATGCATACACTTTATTTCCGCTCCAATTCGAATCATCTACTTCTCTTTTTTCT
TCAACTTTCTACTTTTTTCCATTCTTTTCTTTCAAATGTTCGACGTCTTCAAGTGACTGCTCTTCATTCT
CCTCATTTTTCTCGAATTTCATTCTTGTCTCTTTTTTGCTCAAAAATGGAAAATGAAAGTGACGTGAGAT
TTGGACGGCGGGACACGGGGGCAGTAGAAGCAGCAAAAAGGAGAGAAAGAGGACACAAATAAGAAGAACG
AATTCAAAAATAAGCGGAGAGGAGCTATTTCCGTCAATTCTACCTCCCCAATCTTCATCAATTCGGCTCA
ATTGAATGACGTCACAGGGAGATAAACCGTTTGGATGAGCGCCGTCCATCACTGACGCCATCCCGTTTGG
GACAAGAAAAGAGAAAAAAGAGCACAAAGTTTTTGGTGACGGATCTTGTCAATCATATGAAAGTTGTTCT
GATTGATTGTCAGTTTTTTTCCTACTTTTTTGGATTCTATCCACTTCTGAACTTTTGACAAGTTTCAAAC
TTTCTGAATCATTTTCTATGCATTTTCCTGGAATTCTTTTTATGTAAAATATGAAATAGAATGTTTTTGA
ATTCAAGTTCTGCTTTTTTCTTCTTTTCTGTTCTGTTCGGGCTTGGGTATGCTTTTTTTAAAAATTATTT
TGCACATCGACCAATAAGTGCGCAACTTATAAAATTAATTTATTTTTGTTAATTTTTGAAATACTTGTAT
TGCTTTAAGTGATCTGACCTCGCCCTGAGCTTTCCACGTAGTTATCAAATACAAATCCTCCAAGGGTAAC
GTACCTATATTACTGATCTTTATAATAACTTTATCACCTGTCCAGTTCCAGAGGAATTCTGTTAAGCTTA
TAGGCACAGAAGGAGTCATTTCTGCTGGTTTTTAATGATCCAAATCTTTATTTCAAGTAAAAAACTGAAC
ACTTGCGAATAAAACTATCAGATTAACCATTCACCAAAAATGTGTTTGAATCTAAAACTTTCTCAGTATT
CCAAATATAGAAATAAATAACCACGACATTGCTAAAATCTGTCTGAATTGTGTACTCCTTACCGTGAAGT
AATAATGGATATAATGAATCGTTTGAAATGAATGATCAGCACATTTTTGGTGAAAGATCACAAATAAGGA
ATAAGCGTCGGAAAATAAAACGATTATTTCGGATCAAAAATTTGTTGAAGATCATATACACTCGAGACCA
AGATTATTCTAGACAATTTTCAAATTGGCTTCTTTGTTTGCAAATCTTCATAATAATCTGTGAAGTTTGG
AAATTTGAATTTTTAATCTTTTTTCATAGATTATAGTTTTTATTTCTTTGCAAAACTATATTAAAAACCG
ATGCATTGTTTTAGGGAAATTAATGAGCCTTTTGTTCAACACTAAAAACAATAAAATTAAAATTTTGGCT
TCATCATTTGACCTTTTTTAAGTTCGAAAACTTTTCTCGTATTTCTGAACCGCCAATTTTTTCACACATC
TCTAGACTTTTGGTGCCCGTTCCAGAAAGTTAAGTAATTGCTATTCTAAGAAAGTTCTCAACATTGTTTT
TTAGTTCTGATTGAATTCTGATGTTCCAGGAATATATTTTAAATTTAATATTCTTTGCACTATTTCTATA
CTAACTAAATAATAAATAGTCTAAGTATGTTCAATGAGAACAAAAAAGCTCTATCTATATTTTTCTATCC
TATTTCATTTATATCCTTTTCATTTTGAACTCACCAGCTTCTCTTCTTCTTCTTGTCCATATACTTCTTA
AAAGTCTCGAACTTCTCTCTCTCACTCTCCATCAATTTCTTTATGGCTACCGCTTGCGCTCTGCCGCTTC
CGAAGAAAGAAGGCGTTGGCAGAGCTCTCAATTCTATTTTTTCTCGCCGTAGGCTATCGATTTCTCAGCT
TCTCTTCTCTCTTCCTCACTCCACCACCACCACTTCGGGCTTCTTCTTTTCTTCATTTTCGTCTTCTTCT
TCATCCTCTTCTTTTTTTTTCAGTTCCCCCTCACTCCTCCCCTTATATGCGCGTGCGAGAGGGGTGCAAA
AGCAGCGCGCATCCGAGAATTGAAACGAGAAAACGGAGACGCAGCAGCAGTTCGTCCTCAGAAAAATAGC
CAGTAAAAAGAGAAAAAGATAGAGAGAGACCTATCGCATTTTATTTTCAAATTGCAATTCCTGCAATTCA
TGTGTGCGTGTGCCCATTTTCAATTCTTCCCGTTATTTTTCAGACCATTACCAACGTTCTTTCTAGATCT
TGAGACAATCTTCCTTCTGCTCAATCGTTCGTCGTGAAGACGGCATCGACGACGACGACGATCAGCAGTA
AAGGATCCTTATGGTCCACCGACTTTTCATCGTCCTTATTGCAATTATTCTTGTCGCAAAATCAACTGCA
ATCTCACTTCAACAAGCTGGTTTGTTTTCATGTTTGTAATACAAATTTTTTTAACTTTTGGAAAAAATAT
GTATCAGATAGCAAACTTGATAATAACTTTACAAAATCTAAATAGATTCACTTGGGAAAGTTCGACACCA
ATCCCTGTGGGAGGAAAAATTTTAATTTCCCAGCACGTTCTCTGTGACATTTTCGATTCATTGTCCTAAC
AAAATTTGATAAGTTTGTGAGAATTTCACATAGTTCGTAAGCACTTGGTGGAGATTGCATAACTGAATTG
CTCACAACATAAAATTAGCAAAATAAATGAAAACAGGGAAATATTATATTTGCAAGTTTAATTTCTACAA
GAACTGGTTTCAAACATCCAAACTCTTTCGGGGAAGGCTTGTCCCGATTTTGAAATTTTATCTCATTCTG
GTGTCCTAGAAACAATTGAAAATATGTCAAGCTTCTAGGTAGCTGGAAACTCCTAGCTTTAGCTTCCGAT
ATTGGCACAAGTACAAATTCCAAAAACCAAAAAATCCAACTTTAACGAATTTTTCTCATTATTAGTCAAA
AAGAGAGAAAGGGAGAGTAGTTATAGGTCCTTAAAAAGTCCACATTTTATATCTCATTTTCCCATTGTCT
CCTTTCTTTCTTTTGCATTCATTCCTAGTTTGACTTCAAATCCTAAATCCCAAAAAGCTCAGCTTTCTCT
TGGTTTGCCAAGTCGACTGCATTCTCTTAGCTGAGATGTTTTATGAATACTAGATAACCACCAAACAAAC
TATATTCTTAGAAGAATGAGGGATATCGGGCTTTATGACAATCATAAAACATCGACTTGTGACGTGGCAT
AGGGAAAAGAAAAAAGAGACAAGACGAACGGCTCAAATAAATAAGGAAACAGGGAAATAACATTTTTTCG
GGAGAGCTGTTTAGCGTGATTAATATATTGCTATCATATTATTCCTATCATATTTACATTAAAAGAAACA
CATTTTGGCAATTGGCAATTATTTAATTCTTTTTTTGAAGAAACATTGCTTTCAAATGGAGCACTATTAG
GAGAGATGTGAAAATGAAATTTAAATGAAGTTTTAAATTATCATACTTCCCTCATCAATACTTGCATTTC
AATATTAAACTTTGGCAACTCATATCTTGATTGACCAAAAAAGTGGGCAAATGTTTATAATTAAAAATAA
GTAAAAAACATTGGAAGATTAAAAACTTTAGAAACTTTTTGAGAAAAAAAAACTGAAAAATGTCACAAGA
AAAAGTGCTTCCTGTCCTCGGAAAAAACTGATAAATGATTCAAAAAGTGTTTCAAACAATGGTAACCATG
GATAATTGAGCATCTTCTTTCAGACGGACGCATGAAAATGTGCCCACCAGGTGGTTCAACATTCACAATG
GCATGGTCAATGTCGTGTTCGATGCGCAGGAGAAAACGAGATGTTGGACGATATTTCGGTAATTTTTTTG
GGTAGAGAACTAGAACATTAGAGAACATTAGAAACCTTTGGCCGAATATGTGAGAACCAGCAAAATTTAG
AAAGAATTTTCTAATATTTCCTTCGAATCAAAGTGGGAGACAATTATTTTGCAGTTGCAATATCTCTAAA
ATCAAGTGTTAAAAAATACATAAACCTGTCTCCCTCCTGTCTGACAAAGAATTTTGTTTGTTAATTGAAA
AATGTTTAAAAGACGTACAAAAATTGCCTGAAAGTTGTCAATTGAAAAAACCTTCACGGACCTCTTCGAC
CACTCGCAATTTCCATGTAATTTTTAACAGATCAACACAAAATATTTAAATATTTTAGAGTTACACAAAT
TTTAATTTTTATATAATAACTTTGGGTCAAGATACCACAAAAAATCCTTTTGTATAGTTTCCAACATTAT
TAATTTCCAAAATCTTTTTTTTTGCAGAAAAACGTGCTCTGATCGCCCCATCAATCCGTCAACTTCAAAC
AATTTGCTGTCAAGTTGGTTGCAACGTGGAAGATCTTCTTGCCTACTGTGCCCCAATTGGGGATCCACCG
GTCGCCACCATGGTGAGCAAGGGCGAGGAGCTGTTCACCGGGGTGGTGCCCATCCTGGTCGAGCTGGACG
GCGACGTAAACGGCCACAAGTTCAGCGTGTCCGGCGAGGGCGAGGGCGATGCCACCTACGGCAAGCTGAC
CCTGAAGTTCATCTGCACCACCGGCAAGCTGCCCGTGCCCTGGCCCACCCTCGTGACCACCCTGACCTAC
GGCGTGCAGTGCTTCAGCCGCTACCCCGACCACATGAAGCAGCACGACTTCTTCAAGTCCGCCATGCCCG
AAGGCTACGTCCAGGAGCGCACCATCTTCTTCAAGGACGACGGCAACTACAAGACCCGCGCCGAGGTGAA
GTTCGAGGGCGACACCCTGGTGAACCGCATCGAGCTGAAGGGCATCGACTTCAAGGAGGACGGCAACATC
CTGGGGCACAAGCTGGAGTACAACTACAACAGCCACAACGTCTATATCATGGCCGACAAGCAGAAGAACG
GCATCAAGGTGAACTTCAAGATCCGCCACAACATCGAGGACGGCAGCGTGCAGCTCGCCGACCACTACCA
GCAGAACACCCCCATCGGCGACGGCCCCGTGCTGCTGCCCGACAACCACTACCTGAGCACCCAGTCCGCC
CTGAGCAAAGACCCCAACGAGAAGCGCGATCACATGGTCCTGCTGGAGTTCGTGACCGCCGCCGGGATCA
CTCTCGGCATGGACGAGCTGTACAAGTAAAGCGGCCGCACTCGAGATATCTAGACCCAGCTTTCTTGTAC
AAAGTGGTTGATCTAGAGGGCCCGCGGTTCGAAGGTAAGCCTATCCCTAACCCTCTCCTCGGTCTCGATT
CTACGCGTACCGGTTAGTAATGAGTTTATCTGAGCTCCGCATCGGCCGCTGTCATCAGATCGCCATCTCG
CGCCCGTGCCTCTGACTTCTAAGTCCAATTACTCTTCAACATCCCTACATGCTCTTTCTCCCTGTGCTCC
CACCCCCTATTTTTGTTATTATCAAAAAACTTCTCTTAATTTCTTTGTTTTTTAGCTTCTTTTAAGTCAC
CTCTAACAATGAAATTGTGTAGATTCAAAAATAGAATTAATTCGTAATAAAAAGTCGAAAAAAATTGTGC
TCCCTCCCCCCATTAATAATAATTCTATCCCAAAATCTACACAATGTTCTGTGTACACTTCTTATGTTTT
TTACTTCTGATAAATTTTTTTGAAACATCATAGAAAAAACCGCACACAAAATACCTTATCATATGTTACG
TTTCAGTTTATGACCGCAATTTTTATTTCTTCGCACGTCTGGGCCTCTCATGACGTCAAATCATGCTCAT
CGTGAAAAAGTTTTGGAGTATTTTTGGAATTTTTCAATCAAGTGAAAGTTTATGAAATTAATTTTCCTGC
TTTTGCTTTTTGGGGTTTCCCCTATTGTTTGTCAAGATTTCGAGGACGGCGTTTTTCTTGCTAAAATCAC
AAGTATTGATGAGCACGATGCAAGAAAGATCGGAAGAAGGTTTGGGTTTGAGGCTCAGTGGAAGGTGAGT
AGAAGTTGATAATTTGAAAGTGGAGTAGTGTCTATGGGGTTTTTGCCTTAAATGACAGAATACATTCCCA
ATATACCAAACATAACTGTTTCTACTAGTGGCCACGTGGGCCGTGCACCTTAAGCTTGGCACTGGCCGTC
GTTTTACAACGTCGTGACTGGGAAAACCCTGGCGTTACCCAACTTAATCGCCTTGCAGCACATCCCCCTT
TCGCCAGCTGGCGTAATAGCGAAGAGGCCCGCACCGATCGCCCTTCCCAACAGTTGCGCAGCCTGAATGG
CGAATGGCGCCTGATGCGGTATTTTCTCCTTACGCATCTGTGCGGTATTTCACACCGCATA
[142 nt withheld, positions 7762-7903]
C
[141 nt withheld, positions 7905-8045]
CCTTTGACGTTGGAGTCCACGTTCTTT
[37 nt withheld, positions 8073-8109]
ACCCTATCTCGGGCTATTCTTTTGATTTATAAGGGATTTTGCCGATTTCGGCCTATTGGTTAAAAAATGA
GCTGATTTAACAAAAATTTAACGCGAATTTTAACAAAATATTAACGTTTACAATTTTATGGTGCACTCTC
AGTACAATCTGCTCTGATGCCGCATAGTTAAGCCAGCCCCGACACCCGCCAACACCCGCTGACGCGCCCT
GACGGGCTTGTCTGCTCCCGGCATCCGCTTACAGACAAGCTGTGACCGTCTCCGGGAGCTGCATGTGTCA
GAGGTTTTCACCGTCATCACCGAAACGCGCGAGACGAAAGGGCCTCGTGATACGCCTATTTTTATAGGTT
AATGTCATGATAATAATGGTTTCTTAGACGTCAGGTGGCACTTTTCGGGGAAATGTGCGCGGAACCCCTA
TTTGTTTATTTTTCTAAATACATTCAAATATGTATCCGCTCATGAGACAATAACCCTGATAAATGCTTCA
ATAATATTGAAAAAGGAAGAGTATGAGTATTCAACATTTCCGTGTCGCCCTTATTCCCTTTTTTGCGGCA
TTTTGCCTTCCTGTTTTTGCTCACCCAGAAACGCTGGTGAAAGTAAAAGATGCTGAAGATCAGTTGGGTG
CACGAGTGGGTTACATCGAACTGGATCTCAACAGCGGTAAGATCCTTGAGAGTTTTCGCCCCGAAGAACG
TTTTCCAATGATGAGCACTTTTAAAGTTCTGCTATGTGGCGCGGTATTATCCCGTATTGACGCCGGGCAA
GAGCAACTCGGTCGCCGCATACACTATTCTCAGAATGACTTGGTTGAGTACTCACCAGTCACAGAAAAGC
ATCTTACGGATGGCATGACAGTAAGAGAATTATGCAGTGCTGCCATAACCATGAGTGATAACACTGCGGC
CAACTTACTTCTGACAACGATCGGAGGACCGAAGGAGCTAACCGCTTTTTTGCACAACATGGGGGATCAT
GTAACTCGCCTTGATCGTTGGGAACCGGAGCTGAATGAAGCCATACCAAACGACGAGCGTGACACCACGA
TGCCTGTAGCAATGGCAACAACGTTGCGCAAACTATTAACTGGCGAACTACTTACTCTAGCTTCCCGGCA
ACAATTAATAGACTGGATGGAGGCGGATAAAGTTGCAGGACCACTTCTGCGCTCGGCCCTTCCGGCTGGC
TGGTTTATTGCTGATAAATCTGGAGCCGGTGAGCGTGGGTCTCGCGGTATCATTGCAGCACTGGGGCCAG
ATGGTAAGCCCTCCCGTATCGTAGTTATCTACACGACGGGGAGTCAGGCAACTATGGATGAACGAAATAG
ACAGATCGCTGAGATAGGTGCCTCACTGATTAAGCATTGGTAACTGTCAGACCAAGTTTACTCATATATA
CTTTAGATTGATTTAAAACTTCATTTTTAATTTAAAAGGATCTAGGTGAAGATCCTTTTTGATAATCTCA
TGACCAAAATCCCTTAACGTGAGTTTTCGTTCCACTGAGCGTCAGACCCCGTAGAAAAGATCAAAGGATC
TTCTTGAGATCCTTTTTTTCTGCGCGTAATCTGCTGCTTGCAAACAAAAAAACCACCGCTACCAGCGGTG
GTTTGTTTGCCGGATCAAGAGCTACCAACTCTTTTTCCGAAGGTAACTGGCTTCAGCAGAGCGCAGATAC
CAAATACTGTTCTTCTAGTGTAGCCGTAGTTAGGCCACCACTTCAAGAACTCTGTAGCACCGCCTACATA
CCTCGCTCTGCTAATCCTGTTACCAGTGGCTGCTGCCAGTGGCGATAAGTCGTGTCTTACCGGGTTGGAC
TCAAGACGATAGTTACCGGATAAGGCGCAGCGGTCGGGCTGAACGGGGGGTTCGTGCACACAGCCCAGCT
TGGAGCGAACGACCTACACCGAACTGAGATACCTACAGCGTGAGCTATGAGAAAGCGCCACGCTTCCCGA
AGGGAGAAAGGCGGACAGGTATCCGGTAAGCGGCAGGGTCGGAACAGGAGAGCGCACGAGGGAGCTTCCA
GGGGGAAACGCCTGGTATCTTTATAGTCCTGTCGGGTTTCGCCACCTCTGACTTGAGCGTCGATTTTTGT
GATGCTCGTCAGGGGGGCGGAGCCTATGGAAAAACGCCAGCAACGCGGCCTTTTTACGGTTCCTGGCCTT
TTGCTGGCCTTTTGCTCACATGTTCTTTCCTGCGTTATCCCCTGATTCTGTGGATAACCGTATTACCGCC
TTTGAGTGAGCTGATACCG
